>Addgene plasmid #16468 | p21 promoter G | addgene partial sequence | sequence record 23209 | M13-F20 5'-TGTAAAACGACGGCCAGT-3'
TTGNTCTTCGTGGGGAATGTGTCCAGCGCACCAACGCAGGCGAGGGACTGGGGGAGGAGGGAAGTGCCCT
CCTGCAGCACGCGAGGTTCCGGGACCGGCTGGCCTGCTGGAACTCGGCCAGGCTCAGCTGGCTCCGCGCT
GGGCAGCCAGGAGCCTGGGCCCCGGGGAGGGCGGTCCCGGGCGGCGCGGTGGGCCGAGCGCGGGTCCCGC
CTCCTTGAGGCGGGCCCGGGCGGGGCGGTTGTATATCAGGGCCGCGCTGAGCTGCGCCAGCTGAGGTGTG
AGCAGCTGCCGAAGTCAGTTCCTCGAGGAGCTTGGCGAGATTTTCAGGAGCTAAGGAAGCTAAAATGGAG
AAAAAAATCACTGGATATACCACCGTTGATATATCCCAATGGCATCGTAAAGAACATTTTGAGGCATTTC
AGTCAGTTGCTCAATGTACCTATAACCAGACCGTTCAGCTGGATATTACGGCCTTTTTAAAGACCGTAAA
GAAAAATAAGCACAAGTTTTATCCGGCCTTTATTCACATTCTTGCCCGCCTGATGAATGCTCATCCGGAA
TTCCGTATGGCAATGAAAGACGGTGAGCTGGTGATATGGGATAGTGTTCACCCTTGTTACACCGTTTTCC
ATGAGCAAACTGAAACGTTTTCATCGCTCTGGAGTGAATACCACGACGATTTCCGGCATTTTCTACACAT
ATATTCGCAAGATGTGGCGTGTTACGGTGAAAACCTGGCCNTATTTCCCTAAAGGTATATTGAAAATTTT
TTTTNCGTCCANCCAATCCTGGGTGAGTTTCCCAGTTTNGATTAAACGGGCCAANTGAAACTCTCCCC
