[The description below was written by a language model from this plasmid's Addgene catalogue record.]
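Description:
p21 promoter G is a mammalian reporter plasmid built on the pJFCAT1 backbone (about 5.6 kb without insert), carrying a 246 bp fragment of the human CDKN1A promoter, the gene also known as p21, WAF1 or CIP1. The depositor describes it as a human p21 promoter deletion-CAT reporter. This indicates that the promoter fragment is placed to drive chloramphenicol acetyltransferase, an enzyme reporter whose activity in transfected cell lysates serves as a readout of promoter strength. The fragment was inserted by restriction enzyme cloning. The plasmid is maintained in E. coli at high copy number under ampicillin selection. The record does not name the origin of replication, and it lists no mammalian selection marker, so the construct appears suited to transient transfection assays rather than stable line generation.

The letter in the name and the "deletion" description suggest that this plasmid is one member of a series of progressively truncated p21 promoter constructs, with this one retaining only a short segment. The record does not state the boundaries of the 246 bp fragment relative to the transcription start site, nor which regulatory elements (for example, p53-responsive sites) are kept or removed, and no feature table is provided to clarify this. Such deletion series are typically used to map the regions of a promoter needed for basal or induced transcription by comparing reporter activity across constructs. The associated publication concerns the control of p21 expression in normal and neoplastic tissues, which fits that kind of promoter analysis.
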