Addgene plasmid #16468: p21 promoter G
Depositing lab: Bert Vogelstein. Depositing organization: Johns Hopkins University and School of Medicine. Publication: Topological control of p21WAF1/CIP1 expression in normal and neoplastic tissues. el-Deiry WS, Tokino T, Waldman T, Oliner JD, Velculescu VE, Burrell M, Hill DE, Healy E, Rees JL, Hamilton SR. Cancer Res. 1995 Jul 1. 55(13):2910-9. PubMed 7796420.
Backbone
  Vector backbone: pJFCAT1
  Backbone manufacturer: ATCC
  Backbone size w/o insert (bp): 5600
  Vector type: Mammalian Expression
Growth in bacteria
  Bacterial resistance: Ampicillin, 100 μg/mL
  Growth temperature: 37°C
  Growth strain: DH5alpha
  Copy number: High Copy
Gene/Insert
  Gene/Insert name: p21 promoter (alt name: WAF1)
  Species: H. sapiens (human)
  Insert size (bp): 246
  GenBank ID: U03106
  Entrez Gene: CDKN1A (a.k.a. CAP20, CDKN1, CIP1, MDA-6, P21, SDI1, WAF1, p21CIP1)
  Cloning method: Restriction Enzyme
  Sequencing primers: 5′ M13-F20
Terms and licenses: Academic/Nonprofit Terms; Industry Terms: Not Available to Industry
Depositor comments: Human p21 promoter deletion-CAT reporter.
How to cite: p21 promoter G was a gift from Bert Vogelstein (Addgene plasmid # 16468 ; http://n2t.net/addgene:16468 ; RRID:Addgene_16468)
